>Addgene plasmid #157556 | pD649-HAsp-NOTCH2(Trunc3)-COMP5AP-AviTag-9xHis | depositor full sequence | sequence record 304221 | Full Sequence
TTTCAATATTATTGAAGCATTTATCAGGGTTATTGTCTCATGAGCGGATACATATTTGAATGTATTTAGA
AAAATAAACAAATAGGGGTCAGTGTTACAACCAATTAACCAATTCTGAACATTATCGCGAGCCCATTTAT
ACCTGAATATGGCTCATAACACCCCTTGCTCATGACCAAAATCCCTTAACGTGAGTTACGCGCGCGTCGT
TCCACTGAGCGTCAGACCCCGTAGAAAAGATCAAAGGATCTTCTTGAGATCCTTTTTTTCTGCGCGTAAT
CTGCTGCTTGCAAACAAAAAAACCACCGCTACCAGCGGTGGTTTGTTTGCCGGATCAAGAGCTACCAACT
CTTTTTCCGAAGGTAACTGGCTTCAGCAGAGCGCAGATACCAAATACTGTTCTTCTAGTGTAGCCGTAGT
TAGCCCACCACTTCAAGAACTCTGTAGCACCGCCTACATACCTCGCTCTGCTAATCCTGTTACCAGTGGC
TGCTGCCAGTGGCGATAAGTCGTGTCTTACCGGGTTGGACTCAAGACGATAGTTACCGGATAAGGCGCAG
CGGTCGGGCTGAACGGGGGGTTCGTGCACACAGCCCAGCTTGGAGCGAACGACCTACACCGAACTGAGAT
ACCTACAGCGTGAGCTATGAGAAAGCGCCACGCTTCCCGAAGGGAGAAAGGCGGACAGGTATCCGGTAAG
CGGCAGGGTCGGAACAGGAGAGCGCACGAGGGAGCTTCCAGGGGGAAACGCCTGGTATCTTTATAGTCCT
GTCGGGTTTCGCCACCTCTGACTTGAGCGTCGATTTTTGTGATGCTCGTCAGGGGGGCGGAGCCTATGGA
AAAACGCCAGCAACGCGGCCTTTTTACGGTTCCTGGCCTTTTGCTGGCCTTTTGCTCACATGTTCTTTCC
TGCGTTATCCCCTGATTCTGTGGATAACCGTATTACCGCCTTTGAGTGAGCTGATACCGCTCGCCGCAGC
CGAACGACCGAGCGCAGCGAGTCAGTGAGCGAGGAAGCGGAAGGCGAGAGTAGGGAACTGCCAGGCATCA
AACTAAGCAGAAGGCCCCTGACGGATGGCCTTTTTGCGTTTCTACAAACTCTTTCTGTGTTGTAAAACGA
CGGCCAGTCTTAAGCTCGGGCCCCCTGGGCGGTTCTGATAACGAGTAATCGTTAATCCGCAAATAACGTA
AAAACCCGCTTCGGCGGGTTTTTTTATGGGGGGAGTTTAGGGAAAGAGCATTTGTCAGAATATTTAAGGG
CGCCTGTCACTTTGCTTGATATATGAGAATTATTTAACCTTATAAATGAGAAAAAAGCAACGCACTTTAA
ATAAGATACGTTGCTTTTTCGATTGATGAACACCTATAATTAAACTATTCATCTATTATTTATGATTTTT
TGTATATACAATATTTCTAGTTTGTTAAAGAGAATTAAGAAAATAAATCTCGAAAATAATAAAGGGAAAA
TCAGTTTTTGATATCAAAATTATACATGTCAACGATAATACAAAATATAATACAAACTATAAGATGTTAT
CAGTATTTATTATCATTTAGAATAAATTTTGTGTCGCCCTTAATTGTGAGCGGATAACAATTACGAGCTT
CATGCACAGTGGCGTTGACTCAATATTGGCCATTAGCCATATTATTCATTGGTTATATAGCATAAATCAA
TATTGGCTATTGGCCATTGCATACGTTGTATCTATATCATAATATGTACATTTATATTGGCTCATGTCCA
ATATGACCGCCATGTTGGCATTGATTATTGACTAGTTATTAATAGTAATCAATTACGGGGTCATTAGTTC
ATAGCCCATATATGGAGTTCCGCGTTACATAACTTACGGTAAATGGCCCGCCTGGCTGACCGCCCAACGA
CCCCCGCCCATTGACGTCAATAATGACGTATGTTCCCATAGTAACGCCAATAGGGACTTTCCATTGACGT
CAATGGGTGGAGTATTTACGGTAAACTGCCCACTTGGCAGTACATCAAGTGTATCATATGCCAAGTACGC
CCCCTATTGACGTCAATGACGGTAAATGGCCCGCCTGGCATTATGCCCAGTACATGACCTTATGGGACTT
TCCTACTTGGCAGTACATCTACGTATTAGTCATCGCTATTACCATGGTGATGCGGTTTTGGCAGTACATC
AATGGGCGTGGATAGCGGTTTGACTCACGGGGATTTCCAAGTCTCCACCCCATTGACGTCAATGGGAGTT
TGTTTTGGCACCAAAATCAACGGGACTTTCCAAAATGTCGTAACAACTCCGCCCCATTGACGCAAATGGG
CGGTAGGCGTGTACGGTGGGAGGTCTATATAAGCAGAGCTCGTTTAGTGAACCGTCAGATCGCCTGGAGA
CGCCATCCACGCTGTTTTGACCTCCATAGAAGACACCGGGACCGATCCAGCCTCCGCGGCCGGGAACGGT
GCATTGGAACGCGGATTCCCCGTGCCAAGAGTGACGTAAGTACCGCCTATAGAGTCTATAGGCCCACCCC
CTTGGCTTCGTTAGAACGCGGCTACAATTAATACATAACCTTATGTATCATACACATACGATTTAGGTGA
CACTATAGAATAACATCCACTTTGCCTTTCTCTCCACAGGTGTCCACTCCCAGGTCCAACTGCACCTCGG
TTCTATCGAAAACGCGCCTGCTAGCGCCACCATGAAGACCATCATTGCCCTGAGCTACATCTTCTGCCTG
GTGTTCGCTGCGGCCGCCACAGTTCTTGCTCCATGCAGCCCTAATCCTTGCGAGAATGCCGCCGTGTGCA
AAGAGAGCCCCAACTTCGAGAGCTACACCTGTCTGTGTGCCCCTGGCTGGCAGGGCCAGAGATGTACCAT
CGACATCGACGAGTGCATCAGCAAGCCCTGCATGAACCACGGCCTGTGCCACAATACCCAGGGCAGCTAC
ATGTGCGAGTGCCCTCCAGGCTTTAGCGGCATGGACTGCGAAGAGGACATCGATGACTGCCTGGCCAATC
CATGCCAGAATGGCGGCAGCTGTATGGACGGCGTGAACACCTTTAGCTGCCTGTGCCTGCCTGGCTTCAC
CGGCGATAAGTGCCAGACCGACATGAACGAGTGCCTGAGCGAGCCTTGCAAGAACGGCGGCACATGCAGC
GACTACGTGAACAGCTACACATGCAAGTGCCAGGCCGGCTTCGATGGCGTGCACTGCGAGAACAACATCA
ATGAGTGCACCGAGTCCAGCTGCTTCAACGGCGGAACCTGTGTGGACGGCATCAATAGCTTCTCTTGTCT
GTGCCCCGTGGGCTTTACCGGCAGCTTTTGTCTGCACGAGATCAACGAGTGCAGCTCTCACCCCTGCCTG
AACGAGGGCACATGTGTGGATGGCCTGGGCACCTACAGATGCTCTTGTCCTCTGGGCTACACCGGCAAGA
ATTGTCAGACCCTGGTCAACCTGTGCAGCAGATCCCCATGCAAGAACAAGGGAACCTGCGTGCAGAAGAA
AGCCGAGAGCCAGTGCCTGTGTCCTTCTGGATGGGCTGGCGCCTACTGTGATGTGCCCAATGTGTCCTGT
GATATCGCCGCCAGTAGACGGGGAGTGCTGGTGGAACATCTGTGTCAGCACAGCGGCGTGTGCATCAACG
CCGGCAATACCCACTACTGCCAGTGTCCACTGGGATACACAGGCTCCTACTGCGAGGAACAGCTGGACGA
GTGTGCCAGCAATCCTTGTCAGCACGGCGCCACCTGTAGCGATTTCATCGGCGGCTATAGATGCGAGTGC
GTGCCAGGATATCAGGGCGTGAACTGTGAATACGAGGTGGACGAATGCCAGAACCAGCCTTGTCAAAATG
GCGGGACCTGCATCGACCTCGTGAACCACTTCAAGTGCAGCTGCCCTCCTGGCACAAGAGGCCTGCTGTG
CGAGGAAAACATTGACGACTGCGCCAGAGGACCCCACTGTCTGAATGGTGGCCAGTGCATGGATCGGATC
GGAGGCTACAGCTGCAGATGTCTGCCTGGATTTGCCGGCGAGAGATGCGAGGGCGACATCAACGAATGTC
TGTCTAACCCCTGCAGCAGCGAGGGCAGCCTGGATTGCATCCAGCTGACCAACGACTACCTGTGCGTGTG
CAGAAGCGCCTTCACTGGCAGACACTGCGAAACCTTCGTGGACGTGTGCCCTCAGATGCCCTGTCTCAAT
GGCGGAACATGCGCCGTGGCCAGCAATATGCCTGACGGCTTCATCTGCCGGTGTCCTCCAGGATTTTCAG
GCGCCAGATGCCAGAGCAGCTGCGGCCAAGTGAAGTGCAGAAAGGGCGAGCAGTGCGTGCACACAGCCAG
CGGACCTAGATGCTTCTGCCCATCTCCTAGAGACTGCGAGAGCGGCTGTGCTTCTAGCCCTTGCCAACAC
GGCGGAAGCTGCCATCCTCAGAGACAGCCACCTTACTACAGCTGTCAGTGCGCCCCACCTTTCAGCGGAA
GCAGATGCGAGCTGTACACAGCCCCTCCAAGCACACCTCCTGCCACATGTCTGAGCCAGTACTGCGCCGA
CAAGGCTAGAGATGGCGTGTGTGACGAGGCCTGCAATAGCCATGCCTGTCAGTGGGATGGCGGCGACTGT
AGCCTGACCATGGAAAACCCTTGGGCCAACTGCAGCTCCCCTCTGCCTTGCTGGGACTACATCAACAACC
AGTGCGACGAGCTGTGCAACACCGTGGAATGCCTGTTCGACAATTTCGAGTGCCAGGGCAACTCCAAGAC
CTGCAAATACGACAAGTACTGTGCCGATCACTTCAAGGACAACCACTGCGATCAGGGCTGCAACAGCGAA
GAGTGTGGCTGGGACGGACTGGATTGTGCTGCCGACCAGCCAGAGAATCTGGCCGAGGGAACACTGGTCA
TCGTGGTGCTGATGCCACCTGAACAGCTGCTCCAGGACGCCAGAAGCTTTCTGAGAGCCCTGGGCACACT
GCTGCATACCAACCTGCGGATCAAGAGGGATAGCCAGGGCGAGCTGATGGTGTACCCCTACTACGGCGAA
AAGTCCGCCGCCATGAAGAAACAGAGAATGACCAGGCGCAGCCTGCCAGGCGAGCAAGAGCAAGAAGTGG
CCGGCTCTAAGGTGTTCCTGGAAATCGACAACCGGCAGTGTGTGCAGGACAGCGACCACTGCTTCAAGAA
CACCGATGCTGCCGCTGCTCTGCTGGCCTCTCATGCCATTCAGGGAACCCTGAGCTACCCTCTGGTGTCC
GTGGTGTCTGAGTCTCTGACCCCTGAGAGAACCCAAGGCGCGCCGGAAGATCAAGTTGATCCAAGATTGA
TTGATGGCAAGGGCGGATCTCTGGAGGTGCTGTTCCAGGGACCAGGCGGAAGCGGCAATCCCGGCGGCGA
TCTGGCCCCCCAGATGCTGCGCGAGCTGCAGGAGACCAATGCCGCCCTGCAGGACGTGCGCGAGCTGCTG
CGCCACCGCGTGAAGGAGATCACCTTCCTGAAGAACACCGTGATGGAGTGCGACGCCTGCGGTATGCAGC
CCTCTAGAGGCTCCGGCTCCATCATCCCAGTTGAGGAGGAGAACCCGGACTTCTGGAACCGCGAGGCAGC
CGAGGCCCTGGGTGCCGCCAAGAAGCTGCAGCCTGCACAGACAGCCGCCAAGAACCTCATCATCTTCCTG
GGCGATGGGATGGGGGTGTCTACGGTGACAGCTGCCAGGATCCTAAAAGGGCAGAAGAAGGACAAACTGG
GGCCTGAGATACCCCTGGCCATGGACCGCTTCCCATATGTGGCTCTGTCCAAGACATACAATGTAGACAA
ACATGTGCCAGACAGTGGAGCCACAGCCACGGCCTACCTGTGCGGGGTCAAGGGCAACTTCCAGACCATT
GGCTTGAGTGCAGCCGCCCGCTTTAACCAGTGCAACACGACACGCGGCAACGAGGTCATCTCCGTGATGA
ATCGGGCCAAGAAAGCAGGGAAGTCAGTGGGAGTGGTAACCACCACACGAGTGCAGCACGCCTCGCCAGC
CGGCACCTACGCCCACACGGTGAACCGCAACTGGTACTCGGACGCCGACGTGCCTGCCTCGGCCCGCCAG
GAGGGGTGCCAGGACATCGCTACGCAGCTCATCTCCAACATGGACATTGACGTGATCCTAGGTGGAGGCC
GAAAGTACATGTTTCGCATGGGAACCCCAGACCCTGAGTACCCAGATGACTACAGCCAAGGTGGGACCAG
GCTGGACGGGAAGAATCTGGTGCAGGAATGGCTGGCGAAGCGCCAGGGTGCCCGGTATGTGTGGAACCGC
ACTGAGCTCATGCAGGCTTCCCTGGACCCGTCTGTGACCCATCTCATGGGTCTCTTTGAGCCTGGAGACA
TGAAATACGAGATCCACCGAGACTCCACACTGGACCCCTCCCTGATGGAGATGACAGAGGCTGCCCTGCG
CCTGCTGAGCAGGAACCCCCGCGGCTTCTTCCTCTTCGTGGAGGGTGGTCGCATCGACCATGGTCATCAT
GAAAGCAGGGCTTACCGGGCACTGACTGAGACGATCATGTTCGACGACGCCATTGAGAGGGCGGGCCAGC
TCACCAGCGAGGAGGACACGCTGAGCCTCGTCACTGCCGACCACTCCCACGTCTTCTCCTTCGGAGGCTA
CCCCCTGCGAGGGAGCTCCATCTTCGGGCTGGCCCCTGGCAAGGCCCGGGACAGGAAGGCCTACACGGTC
CTCCTATACGGAAACGGTCCAGGCTATGTGCTCAAGGACGGCGCCCGGCCGGATGTTACCGAGAGCGAGA
GCGGGAGCCCCGAGTATCGGCAGCAGTCAGCAGTGCCCCTGGACGAAGAGACCCACGCAGGCGAGGACGT
GGCGGTGTTCGCGCGCGGCCCGCAGGCGCACCTGGTTCACGGCGTGCAGGAGCAGACCTTCATAGCGCAC
GTCATGGCCTTCGCCGCCTGCCTGGAGCCCTACACCGCCTGCGACCTGGCGCCCCCCGCCGGCACCACCG
ACGCCGCGCACCCGGGTGGCGGAGGACTGAACGACATCTTCGAGGCTCAGAAAATCGAATGGCACGAACA
TCACCATCACCATCACCATCACCATTAAGGCCGGCCTGTAGTCACTGGCACAACGCGTTACCCGGTAAGC
CAATCGGGTATACACGGTCGTCATACTGCAGACAGGGTTCTTCTACTTTGCAAGATAGTCTTGAGTAGTA
AAATAAATAGATAGAGAAAATCAGCCTCGACTGTGCCTTCTAGTTGCCAGCCATCTGTTGTTTGCCCCTC
CCCCGTGCCTTCCTTGACCCTGGAAGGTGCCACTCCCACTGTCCTTTCCTAATAAAATGAGGAAATTGCA
TCACAACACTCAACCCTATCTCGGTCTATTCTTTTGATTTATAAGGGATTTTGCCGATTTCGGCCTATTG
GTTAAAAAATGAGCTGATTTAACAAAAATTTAACGCGAATTAATTCTGTGGAATGTGTGTCAGTTAGGGT
GTGGAAAGTCCCCAGGCTCCCCAGCAGGCAGAAGTATGCAAAGCATGCATCTCAATTAGTCAGCAACCAG
GTGTGGAAAGTCCCCAGGCTCCCCAGCAGGCAGAAGTATGCAAAGCATGCATCTCAATTAGTCAGCAACC
ATAGTCCCGCCCCTAACTCCGCCCATCCCGCCCCTAACTCCGCCCAGTTCCGCCCATTCTCCGCCCCATG
GCTGACTAATTTTTTTTATTTATGCAGAGGCCGAGGCCGCCTCTGCCTCTGAGCTATTCCAGAAGTAGTG
AGGAGGCTTTTTTGGAGGCCTAGGCTTTTGCAAAAAGCTCCCGGGAGCTTGTATATCCATTTTCGGATCT
GATCAGCACGTGTTGACAATTAATCATCGGCATAGTATATCGGCATAGTATAATACGACAAGGTGAGGAA
CTAAACCATGACCGAGTACAAGCCCACGGTGCGCCTCGCCACCCGCGACGACGTCCCCAGGGCCGTACGC
ACCCTCGCCGCCGCGTTCGCCGACTACCCCGCCACGCGCCACACCGTCGATCCGGACCGCCACATCGAGC
GGGTCACCGAGCTGCAAGAACTCTTCCTCACGCGCGTCGGGCTCGACATCGGCAAGGTGTGGGTCGCGGA
CGACGGCGCCGCGGTGGCGGTCTGGACCACGCCGGAGAGCGTCGAAGCGGGGGCGGTGTTCGCCGAGATC
GGCCCGCGCATGGCCGAGTTGAGCGGTTCCCGGCTGGCCGCGCAGCAACAGATGGAAGGCCTCCTGGCGC
CGCACCGGCCCAAGGAGCCCGCGTGGTTCCTGGCCACCGTCGGCGTCTCGCCCGACCACCAGGGCAAGGG
TCTGGGCAGCGCCGTCGTGCTCCCCGGAGTGGAGGCGGCCGAGCGCGCCGGGGTGCCCGCCTTCCTGGAG
ACATCCGCGCCCCGCAACCTCCCCTTCTACGAGCGGCTCGGCTTCACCGTCACCGCCGACGTCGAGGTGC
CCGAAGGACCGCGCACCTGGTGCATGACCCGCAAGCCCGGTGCCTGACACGTGCTACGAGATTTCGATTC
CACCGCCGCCTTCTATGAAAGGTTGGGCTTCGGAATCGTTTTCCGGGACGCCGGCTGGATGATCCTCCAG
CGCGGGGATCTCATGCTGGAGTTCTTCGCCCACCCCAACTTGTTTATTGCAGCTTATAATGGTTACAAAT
AAAGCAATAGCATCACAAATTTCACAAATAAAGCATTTTTTTCACTGCATTCTAGTTGTGGTTTGTCCAA
ACTCATCAATGTATCTTATCATGTCTGTATACCGTCGACCTCTAGCTAGAGCTTGGCGTAATCATGGTCA
TTACCAATGCTTAATCAGTGAGGCACCTATCTCAGCGATCTGTCTATTTCGTTCATCCATAGTTGCCTGA
CTCCCCGTCGTGTAGATAACTACGATACGGGAGGGCTTACCATCTGGCCCCAGCGCTGCGATGATACCGC
GAGAACCACGCTCACCGGCTCCGGATTTATCAGCAATAAACCAGCCAGCCGGAAGGGCCGAGCGCAGAAG
TGGTCCTGCAACTTTATCCGCCTCCATCCAGTCTATTAATTGTTGCCGGGAAGCTAGAGTAAGTAGTTCG
CCAGTTAATAGTTTGCGCAACGTTGTTGCCATCGCTACAGGCATCGTGGTGTCACGCTCGTCGTTTGGTA
TGGCTTCATTCAGCTCCGGTTCCCAACGATCAAGGCGAGTTACATGATCCCCCATGTTGTGCAAAAAAGC
GGTTAGCTCCTTCGGTCCTCCGATCGTTGTCAGAAGTAAGTTGGCCGCAGTGTTATCACTCATGGTTATG
GCAGCACTGCATAATTCTCTTACTGTCATGCCATCCGTAAGATGCTTTTCTGTGACTGGTGAGTACTCAA
CCAAGTCATTCTGAGAATAGTGTATGCGGCGACCGAGTTGCTCTTGCCCGGCGTCAATACGGGATAATAC
CGCGCCACATAGCAGAACTTTAAAAGTGCTCATCATTGGAAAACGTTCTTCGGGGCGAAAACTCTCAAGG
ATCTTACCGCTGTTGAGATCCAGTTCGATGTAACCCACTCGTGCACCCAACTGATCTTCAGCATCTTTTA
CTTTCACCAGCGTTTCTGGGTGAGCAAAAACAGGAAGGCAAAATGCCGCAAAAAAGGGAATAAGGGCGAC
ACGGAAATGTTGAATACTCATATTCTTCCTT
Features (pLannotate 1.2.2; 24 found; start..end, strand, type, name):
    119..143     -  CDS            KanR (fragment): aminoglycoside phosphotransferase; aph(3')-Ia; confers resistance to kanamycin
    254..842     +  rep_origin     ori: high-copy-number ColE1/pMB1/pBR322/pUC origin of replication
   1067..1084    +  terminator     rrnB T2 terminator (fragment): transcription terminator T2 from the E. coli rrnB gene
   1109..1128    -  CDS            lacZα (fragment): LacZα fragment of β-galactosidase; lacZ fragment
   1584..1600    +  protein_bind   lac operator: The lac repressor binds to the lac operator to inhibit transcription in E. coli. This inhibition can be relieved by adding lactose or isopropyl-β-D-thiogalactopyranoside (IPTG). lac repressor encoded by lacI
   1843..2146    +  enhancer       CMV enhancer: human cytomegalovirus immediate early enhancer
   2147..2350    +  promoter       CMV promoter: human cytomegalovirus (CMV) immediate early promoter
   2486..2529    +  intron         CMV intron (fragment): modified intron A from human cytomegalovirus
   2581..2599    +  promoter       SP6 promoter: promoter for bacteriophage SP6 RNA polymerase
   2603..2640    +  CDS            IgH signal sequence (fragment): signal sequence from the mouse immunoglobulin heavy chain variable region
   3541..5286    +  CDS            NOTCH2 (fragment): NOTC2_HUMAN - Experimental evidence at protein level: Swiss-Prot protein existence level 1. Functions as a receptor for membrane-bound ligands Jagged-1 (JAG1), Jagged-2 (JAG2) and Delta-1 (DLL1) to regulate cell-fate determination. Upon ligand activation through the released notch intracellular domain (NICD) it forms a transcriptional activator complex with RBPJ/RBPSUH and activates genes of the enhancer of split locus (PubMed:21378985, PubMed:21378989). Affects the implementation of differentiation, proliferation and apoptotic programs (By similarity). Involved in bone remodeling and homeosta
   5383..5562    +  CDS            Comp (fragment): COMP_RAT - Experimental evidence at protein level: Swiss-Prot protein existence level 1. May play a role in the structural integrity of cartilage via its interaction with other extracellular matrix proteins such as the collagens and fibronectin. Can mediate the interaction of chondrocytes with the cartilage extracellular matrix through interaction with cell surface integrin receptors. Could play a role in the pathogenesis of osteoarthritis. Potent suppressor of apoptosis in both primary chondrocytes and transformed cells. Suppresses apoptosis by blocking the activation of caspase-3 and by indu
   5550..7002    +  CDS            SEAP (fragment): secreted alkaline phosphatase from human placenta The natural enzyme has a C-terminal transmembrane sequence that is replaced by a GPI anchor.
   7027..7068    +  CDS            AviTag™ (fragment): peptide tag that allows for enzymatic biotinylation
   7072..7095    +  CDS            8xHis: 8xHis affinity tag
   7241..7352    +  polyA_signal   bGH poly(A) signal: bovine growth hormone polyadenylation signal
   7353..7461    +  rep_origin     f1 ori (fragment): f1 bacteriophage origin of replication; arrow indicates direction of (+) strand synthesis
   7475..7804    +  promoter       SV40 promoter: SV40 enhancer and early promoter
   7852..7899    +  promoter       EM7 promoter: synthetic bacterial promoter&nbsp
   7918..8517    +  CDS            PuroR (fragment): puromycin N-acetyltransferase; pac from Streptomyces; confers resistance to puromycin
   8527..8652    +  CDS            ble (fragment): BLE_KLEPN - Experimental evidence at protein level: Swiss-Prot protein existence level 1. Binding protein with a strong affinity to the bleomycin family of antibiotics. Binds to CL990; an antimitotic-antibiotic compound. From Klebsiella pneumoniae.
   8647..8768    +  polyA_signal   SV40 poly(A) signal: SV40 polyadenylation signal
   8821..9681    -  CDS            AmpR: β-lactamase; bla; confers resistance to ampicillin, carbenicillin, and related antibiotics
   9684..89      -  promoter       AmpR promoter (fragment) (across the origin): bla
