[The description below was written by a language model from this plasmid's Addgene catalogue record and pLannotate feature annotations shown in this document.]
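Description:
pD649-HAsp-NOTCH2(Trunc3)-COMP5AP-AviTag-9xHis is a mammalian expression plasmid built on the pD649 backbone for producing a secreted, tagged fragment of the human NOTCH2 extracellular domain. It is propagated in E. coli at high copy from a ColE1/pUC-type origin with ampicillin selection (AmpR, β-lactamase). The annotation also shows an SV40 promoter/EM7 promoter cassette driving a puromycin N-acetyltransferase coding sequence with an SV40 poly(A) signal, which could in principle allow puromycin selection in mammalian cells, although the record does not mention such use. Short fragments of KanR, lacZα, ble and f1 ori appear to be backbone remnants. The depositor notes that some plasmids in this collection may carry an IS4-like transposase insertion upstream of the CMV promoter; no such feature is annotated here.

Expression is driven by the CMV enhancer/promoter, followed by a CMV intron A fragment and an SP6 promoter, which also serves as a sequencing primer site. The open reading frame begins with a signal peptide: the name indicates an HA signal peptide, whereas the annotation tool matched a fragment of an IgH signal sequence. This is followed by the 2,538 bp NOTCH2 "Trunc3" partial ectodomain, cloned between retained NotI and AscI sites. It is fused at its C terminus to the rat COMP coiled-coil pentamerisation domain, human placental alkaline phosphatase, an AviTag for enzymatic biotinylation, and a polyhistidine tag for purification. The tag is named 9xHis but annotated as 8xHis. A bGH poly(A) signal ends the transcript. The pentameric, enzyme-labelled protein is secreted into the medium, a format suited to avidity-enhanced detection of weak extracellular interactions. The construct belongs to a collection made for a human IgSF cell-surface protein interactome screen.
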