Addgene plasmid #157556: pD649-HAsp-NOTCH2(Trunc3)-COMP5AP-AviTag-9xHis
Purpose: Mammalian expression of cell-surface protein partial extracellular domain fused to COMP5AP-AviTag-9xHis. Protein is secreted from cells.
Depositing lab: Chris Garcia. Depositing organization: Stanford University. Publication: A Human IgSF Cell-Surface Interactome Reveals a Complex Network of Protein-Protein Interactions. Wojtowicz WM, Vielmetter J, Fernandes RA, Siepe DH, Eastman CL, Chisholm GB, Cox S, Klock H, Anderson PW, Rue SM, Miller JJ, Glaser SM, Bragstad ML, Vance J, Lam AW, Lesley SA, Zinn K, Garcia KC. Cell. 2020 Aug 20;182(4):1027-1043.e17. doi: 10.1016/j.cell.2020.07.025. PubMed 32822567.
Backbone
  Vector backbone: pD649
  Backbone size w/o insert (bp): 7153
  Vector type: Mammalian Expression
Growth in bacteria
  Bacterial resistance: Ampicillin, 100 μg/mL
  Growth temperature: 37°C
  Growth strain: DH5alpha
  Copy number: High Copy
Gene/Insert
  Gene/Insert name: NOTCH2 (alt name: NOTC2)
  Species: H. sapiens (human)
  Insert size (bp): 2538
  Entrez Gene: NOTCH2 (a.k.a. AGS2, HJCYS, hN2)
  Promoter: CMV/SP6
  Tag / fusion protein: COMP5AP-AviTag-9xHis (C terminal on backbone)
  Cloning method: Restriction Enzyme; 5′ cloning site GCGGCCGC (not destroyed); 3′ cloning site GGCGCGCC (not destroyed)
  Sequencing primers: 5′ ATTTAGGTGACACTATAG; 3′ CGTCGCACTCCATCACGGTG
Resource information
  A portion of this plasmid was derived from a plasmid made by: synthesis by ThermoFisher
Terms and licenses: Academic/Nonprofit Terms; Industry Terms: Not Available to Industry
Depositor comments: Some plasmids in this collection may have an IS4-like element ISVsa5 family transposase upstream of the CMV promoter.
How to cite: pD649-HAsp-NOTCH2(Trunc3)-COMP5AP-AviTag-9xHis was a gift from Chris Garcia (Addgene plasmid # 157556 ; http://n2t.net/addgene:157556 ; RRID:Addgene_157556)
