>Addgene plasmid #157556 | pD649-HAsp-NOTCH2(Trunc3)-COMP5AP-AviTag-9xHis | depositor partial sequence | sequence record 304222 | insert (extracellular domain truncation)
ACAGTTCTTGCTCCATGCAGCCCTAATCCTTGCGAGAATGCCGCCGTGTGCAAAGAGAGCCCCAACTTCG
AGAGCTACACCTGTCTGTGTGCCCCTGGCTGGCAGGGCCAGAGATGTACCATCGACATCGACGAGTGCAT
CAGCAAGCCCTGCATGAACCACGGCCTGTGCCACAATACCCAGGGCAGCTACATGTGCGAGTGCCCTCCA
GGCTTTAGCGGCATGGACTGCGAAGAGGACATCGATGACTGCCTGGCCAATCCATGCCAGAATGGCGGCA
GCTGTATGGACGGCGTGAACACCTTTAGCTGCCTGTGCCTGCCTGGCTTCACCGGCGATAAGTGCCAGAC
CGACATGAACGAGTGCCTGAGCGAGCCTTGCAAGAACGGCGGCACATGCAGCGACTACGTGAACAGCTAC
ACATGCAAGTGCCAGGCCGGCTTCGATGGCGTGCACTGCGAGAACAACATCAATGAGTGCACCGAGTCCA
GCTGCTTCAACGGCGGAACCTGTGTGGACGGCATCAATAGCTTCTCTTGTCTGTGCCCCGTGGGCTTTAC
CGGCAGCTTTTGTCTGCACGAGATCAACGAGTGCAGCTCTCACCCCTGCCTGAACGAGGGCACATGTGTG
GATGGCCTGGGCACCTACAGATGCTCTTGTCCTCTGGGCTACACCGGCAAGAATTGTCAGACCCTGGTCA
ACCTGTGCAGCAGATCCCCATGCAAGAACAAGGGAACCTGCGTGCAGAAGAAAGCCGAGAGCCAGTGCCT
GTGTCCTTCTGGATGGGCTGGCGCCTACTGTGATGTGCCCAATGTGTCCTGTGATATCGCCGCCAGTAGA
CGGGGAGTGCTGGTGGAACATCTGTGTCAGCACAGCGGCGTGTGCATCAACGCCGGCAATACCCACTACT
GCCAGTGTCCACTGGGATACACAGGCTCCTACTGCGAGGAACAGCTGGACGAGTGTGCCAGCAATCCTTG
TCAGCACGGCGCCACCTGTAGCGATTTCATCGGCGGCTATAGATGCGAGTGCGTGCCAGGATATCAGGGC
GTGAACTGTGAATACGAGGTGGACGAATGCCAGAACCAGCCTTGTCAAAATGGCGGGACCTGCATCGACC
TCGTGAACCACTTCAAGTGCAGCTGCCCTCCTGGCACAAGAGGCCTGCTGTGCGAGGAAAACATTGACGA
CTGCGCCAGAGGACCCCACTGTCTGAATGGTGGCCAGTGCATGGATCGGATCGGAGGCTACAGCTGCAGA
TGTCTGCCTGGATTTGCCGGCGAGAGATGCGAGGGCGACATCAACGAATGTCTGTCTAACCCCTGCAGCA
GCGAGGGCAGCCTGGATTGCATCCAGCTGACCAACGACTACCTGTGCGTGTGCAGAAGCGCCTTCACTGG
CAGACACTGCGAAACCTTCGTGGACGTGTGCCCTCAGATGCCCTGTCTCAATGGCGGAACATGCGCCGTG
GCCAGCAATATGCCTGACGGCTTCATCTGCCGGTGTCCTCCAGGATTTTCAGGCGCCAGATGCCAGAGCA
GCTGCGGCCAAGTGAAGTGCAGAAAGGGCGAGCAGTGCGTGCACACAGCCAGCGGACCTAGATGCTTCTG
CCCATCTCCTAGAGACTGCGAGAGCGGCTGTGCTTCTAGCCCTTGCCAACACGGCGGAAGCTGCCATCCT
CAGAGACAGCCACCTTACTACAGCTGTCAGTGCGCCCCACCTTTCAGCGGAAGCAGATGCGAGCTGTACA
CAGCCCCTCCAAGCACACCTCCTGCCACATGTCTGAGCCAGTACTGCGCCGACAAGGCTAGAGATGGCGT
GTGTGACGAGGCCTGCAATAGCCATGCCTGTCAGTGGGATGGCGGCGACTGTAGCCTGACCATGGAAAAC
CCTTGGGCCAACTGCAGCTCCCCTCTGCCTTGCTGGGACTACATCAACAACCAGTGCGACGAGCTGTGCA
ACACCGTGGAATGCCTGTTCGACAATTTCGAGTGCCAGGGCAACTCCAAGACCTGCAAATACGACAAGTA
CTGTGCCGATCACTTCAAGGACAACCACTGCGATCAGGGCTGCAACAGCGAAGAGTGTGGCTGGGACGGA
CTGGATTGTGCTGCCGACCAGCCAGAGAATCTGGCCGAGGGAACACTGGTCATCGTGGTGCTGATGCCAC
CTGAACAGCTGCTCCAGGACGCCAGAAGCTTTCTGAGAGCCCTGGGCACACTGCTGCATACCAACCTGCG
GATCAAGAGGGATAGCCAGGGCGAGCTGATGGTGTACCCCTACTACGGCGAAAAGTCCGCCGCCATGAAG
AAACAGAGAATGACCAGGCGCAGCCTGCCAGGCGAGCAAGAGCAAGAAGTGGCCGGCTCTAAGGTGTTCC
TGGAAATCGACAACCGGCAGTGTGTGCAGGACAGCGACCACTGCTTCAAGAACACCGATGCTGCCGCTGC
TCTGCTGGCCTCTCATGCCATTCAGGGAACCCTGAGCTACCCTCTGGTGTCCGTGGTGTCTGAGTCTCTG
ACCCCTGAGAGAACCCAA
